Addgene plasmid #37211: ZO-2 shRNA 2434
Depositing lab: James Anderson & Alan Fanning. Depositing organization: University of North Carolina at Chapel Hill. Publication: ZO-1 stabilizes the tight junction solute barrier through coupling to the perijunctional cytoskeleton. Van Itallie CM, Fanning AS, Bridges A, Anderson JM. Mol Biol Cell. 2009 Sep;20(17):3930-40. Epub 2009 Jul 15. 10.1091/mbc.e09-04-0320 PubMed 19605556.
Backbone
  Vector backbone: pSUPER
  Backbone size w/o insert (bp): 3176
  Total vector size (bp): 3200
  Vector type: Mammalian Expression, RNAi
Growth in bacteria
  Bacterial resistance: Ampicillin, 100 μg/mL
  Growth temperature: 37°C
  Growth strain: DH5alpha
  Copy number: Unknown
Gene/Insert
  Gene/Insert name: dog ZO-2 shRNA (alt name: ZO-2)
  gRNA/shRNA sequence: GAAGAAGAACTTAAGGAAA
  Species: canine
  Entrez Gene: TJP2 (a.k.a. ZO-2)
  Cloning method: Restriction Enzyme; 5′ cloning site BglII (unknown if destroyed); 3′ cloning site HindIII (unknown if destroyed)
  Sequencing primers: 5′ T7; 3′ T3
Terms and licenses: Academic/Nonprofit Terms; Industry Terms: Not Available to Industry
How to cite: ZO-2 shRNA 2434 was a gift from James Anderson & Alan Fanning (Addgene plasmid # 37211 ; http://n2t.net/addgene:37211 ; RRID:Addgene_37211)
