[The description below was written by a language model from this plasmid's Addgene catalogue record.]
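Description:
ZO-2 shRNA 2434 is a mammalian RNA interference plasmid built on the pSUPER backbone, carrying a short hairpin RNA directed against canine ZO-2 (gene TJP2), a tight junction scaffolding protein. The backbone is listed at about 3.2 kb, and the hairpin-encoding insert adds only a few tens of base pairs, giving a total of roughly 3.2 kb. The insert was placed between the BglII and HindIII sites by restriction cloning; the record does not say whether these sites survived ligation. The plasmid is propagated in standard E. coli cloning strains under ampicillin selection, and its copy number is recorded as unknown. No mammalian selection marker is listed.

The record does not give a feature table or name the promoter. pSUPER vectors in general use the RNA polymerase III H1 promoter to transcribe a short inverted-repeat sequence cloned at the BglII/HindIII position. The transcript folds into a stem-loop that the cellular RNAi machinery processes into an siRNA, here built around a 19-nucleotide target sequence in the dog ZO-2 mRNA. The "2434" in the name may refer to the target position in the transcript, but the record does not confirm this.

The canine target indicates intended use in dog-derived cells, although no cell line is named. The associated publication examines how ZO-family proteins, particularly ZO-1, stabilize the tight junction solute barrier through links to the perijunctional cytoskeleton. This fits use of the plasmid to deplete ZO-2 by transfection in studies of tight junction assembly and barrier function. The flanking T7 and T3 priming sites allow the hairpin insert to be verified by sequencing.
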