>Addgene plasmid #37211 | ZO-2 shRNA 2434 | addgene partial sequence | sequence record 52004 | T7 5'-TAATACGACTCACTATAGGG-3'
GCGGGGCGGCGCTCTGACTAGTGGATCCCCCGGGCTGCAGGAATTCGAACGCTGACGTCATCAACCCGCT
CCAAGGAATCGCGGGCCCAGTGTCACTAGGCGGGAACACCCAGCGCGCGTGCGCCCTGGCAGGAAGATGG
CTGTGAGGGACAGGGGAGTGGCGCCCTGCAATATTTGCATGTCGCTATGTGTTCTGGGAAATCACCATAA
ACGTGAAATGTCTTTGGATTTGGGAATCTTATAAGTTCTGTATGAGACCACAGATCCCCGAAGAAGAACT
TAAGGAAATTCAAGAGATTTCCTTAAGTTCTTCTTCTTTTTGGAAAAGCTTATCGATACCGTCGACCTCG
AGGGGGGGCCCGGTACCAGCTTTTGTTCCCTTTAGTGAGGGTTAATTTCGAGCTTGGCGTAATCATGGTC
ATAGCTGTTTCCTGTGTGAAATTGTTATCCGCTCACAATTCCACACAACATACGAGCCGGAAGCATAAAG
TGTAAAGCCTGGGGTGCCTAATGAGTGAGCTAACTCACATTAATTGCGTTGCGCTCACTGCCCGCTTTCC
AGTCGGGAAACCTGTCGTGCCAGCTGCATTAATGAATCGGCCAACGCGCGGGGAGAGGCGGTTTGCGTAT
TGGGCGCTCTTCCGCTTCCTCGCTCACTGACTCGCTGCGCTCGGTCGTTCGGCTGCGGCGAGCGGTATCA
GCTCACTCAAAGGCGGTAATACGGTTATCCACAGAATCAGGGGATAACGCAGGAAAGAACATGTGAGCAA
AAGGCCAGCAAAGC
